>Addgene plasmid #14213 | pAG413GAL-ccdB-EYFP | depositor full sequence | sequence record 7876 | Author sequence
GACGAAAGGGCCTCGTGATACGCCTATTTTTATAGGTTAATGTCATGATAATAATGGTTTCTTAGGACGG
ATCGCTTGCCTGTAACTTACACGCGCCTCGTATCTTTTAATGATGGAATAATTTGGGAATTTACTCTGTG
TTTATTTATTTTTATGTTTTGTATTTGGATTTTAGAAAGTAAATAAAGAAGGTAGAAGAGTTACGGAATG
AAGAAAAAAAAATAAACAAAGGTTTAAAAAATTTCAACAAAAAGCGTACTTTACATATATATTTATTAGA
CAAGAAAAGCAGATTAAATAGATATACATTCGATTAACGATAAGTAAAATGTAAAATCACAGGATTTTCG
TGTGTGGTCTTCTACACAGACAAGATGAAACAATTCGGCATTAATACCTGAGAGCAGGAAGAGCAAGATA
AAAGGTAGTATTTGTTGGCGATCCCCCTAGAGTCTTTTACATCTTCGGAAAACAAAAACTATTTTTTCTT
TAATTTCTTTTTTTACTTTCTATTTTTAATTTATATATTTATATTAAAAAATTTAAATTATAATTATTTT
TATAGCACGTGATGAAAAGGACCCAGGTGGCACTTTTCGGGGAAATGTGCGCGGAACCCCTATTTGTTTA
TTTTTCTAAATACATTCAAATATGTATCCGCTCATGAGACAATAACCCTGATAAATGCTTCAATAATATT
GAAAAAGGAAGAGTATGAGTATTCAACATTTCCGTGTCGCCCTTATTCCCTTTTTTGCGGCATTTTGCCT
TCCTGTTTTTGCTCACCCAGAAACGCTGGTGAAAGTAAAAGATGCTGAAGATCAGTTGGGTGCACGAGTG
GGTTACATCGAACTGGATCTCAACAGCGGTAAGATCCTTGAGAGTTTTCGCCCCGAAGAACGTTTTCCAA
TGATGAGCACTTTTAAAGTTCTGCTATGTGGCGCGGTATTATCCCGTATTGACGCCGGGCAAGAGCAACT
CGGTCGCCGCATACACTATTCTCAGAATGACTTGGTTGAGTACTCACCAGTCACAGAAAAGCATCTTACG
GATGGCATGACAGTAAGAGAATTATGCAGTGCTGCCATAACCATGAGTGATAACACTGCGGCCAACTTAC
TTCTGACAACGATCGGAGGACCGAAGGAGCTAACCGCTTTTTTGCACAACATGGGGGATCATGTAACTCG
CCTTGATCGTTGGGAACCGGAGCTGAATGAAGCCATACCAAACGACGAGCGTGACACCACGATGCCTGTA
GCAATGGCAACAACGTTGCGCAAACTATTAACTGGCGAACTACTTACTCTAGCTTCCCGGCAACAATTAA
TAGACTGGATGGAGGCGGATAAAGTTGCAGGACCACTTCTGCGCTCGGCCCTTCCGGCTGGCTGGTTTAT
TGCTGATAAATCTGGAGCCGGTGAGCGTGGGTCTCGCGGTATCATTGCAGCACTGGGGCCAGATGGTAAG
CCCTCCCGTATCGTAGTTATCTACACGACGGGGAGTCAGGCAACTATGGATGAACGAAATAGACAGATCG
CTGAGATAGGTGCCTCACTGATTAAGCATTGGTAACTGTCAGACCAAGTTTACTCATATATACTTTAGAT
TGATTTAAAACTTCATTTTTAATTTAAAAGGATCTAGGTGAAGATCCTTTTTGATAATCTCATGACCAAA
ATCCCTTAACGTGAGTTTTCGTTCCACTGAGCGTCAGACCCCGTAGAAAAGATCAAAGGATCTTCTTGAG
ATCCTTTTTTTCTGCGCGTAATCTGCTGCTTGCAAACAAAAAAACCACCGCTACCAGCGGTGGTTTGTTT
GCCGGATCAAGAGCTACCAACTCTTTTTCCGAAGGTAACTGGCTTCAGCAGAGCGCAGATACCAAATACT
GTCCTTCTAGTGTAGCCGTAGTTAGGCCACCACTTCAAGAACTCTGTAGCACCGCCTACATACCTCGCTC
TGCTAATCCTGTTACCAGTGGCTGCTGCCAGTGGCGATAAGTCGTGTCTTACCGGGTTGGACTCAAGACG
ATAGTTACCGGATAAGGCGCAGCGGTCGGGCTGAACGGGGGGTTCGTGCACACAGCCCAGCTTGGAGCGA
ACGACCTACACCGAACTGAGATACCTACAGCGTGAGCTATGAGAAAGCGCCACGCTTCCCGAAGGGAGAA
AGGCGGACAGGTATCCGGTAAGCGGCAGGGTCGGAACAGGAGAGCGCACGAGGGAGCTTCCAGGGGGAAA
CGCCTGGTATCTTTATAGTCCTGTCGGGTTTCGCCACCTCTGACTTGAGCGTCGATTTTTGTGATGCTCG
TCAGGGGGGCGGAGCCTATGGAAAAACGCCAGCAACGCGGCCTTTTTACGGTTCCTGGCCTTTTGCTGGC
CTTTTGCTCACATGTTCTTTCCTGCGTTATCCCCTGATTCTGTGGATAACCGTATTACCGCCTTTGAGTG
AGCTGATACCGCTCGCCGCAGCCGAACGACCGAGCGCAGCGAGTCAGTGAGCGAGGAAGCGGAAGAGCGC
CCAATACGCAAACCGCCTCTCCCCGCGCGTTGGCCGATTCATTAATGCAGCTGGCACGACAGGTTTCCCG
ACTGGAAAGCGGGCAGTGAGCGCAACGCAATTAATGTGAGTTACCTCACTCATTAGGCACCCCAGGCTTT
ACACTTTATGCTTCCGGCTCCTATGTTGTGTGGAATTGTGAGCGGATAACAATTTCACACAGGAAACAGC
TATGACCATGATTACGCCAAGCGCGCAATTAACCCTCACTAAAGGGAACAAAAGCTGGAGCTCTAGTACG
GATTAGAAGCCGCCGAGCGGGCGACAGCCCTCCGACGGAAGACTCTCCTCCGTGCGTCCTCGTCTTCACC
GGTCGCGTTCCTGAAACGCAGATGTGCCTCGCGCCGCACTGCTCCGAACAATAAAGATTCTACAATACTA
GCTTTTATGGTTATGAAGAGGAAAAATTGGCAGTAACCTGGCCCCACAAACCTTCAAATTAACGAATCAA
ATTAACAACCATAGGATGATAATGCGATTAGTTTTTTAGCCTTATTTCTGGGGTAATTAATCAGCGAAGC
GATGATTTTTGATCTATTAACAGATATATAAATGGAAAAGCTGCATAACCACTTTAACTAATACTTTCAA
CATTTTCAGTTTGTATTACTTCTTATTCAAATGTCATAAAAGTATCAACAAAAAATTGTTAATATACCTC
TATACTTTAACGTCAAGGAGAAAAAACCCCGGATTCTAGAACTAGTGGATCCCCCATCACAAGTTTGTAC
AAAAAAGCTGAACGAGAAACGTAAAATGATATAAATATCAATATATTAAATTAGATTTTGCATAAAAAAC
AGACTACATAATACTGTAAAACACAACATATCCAGTCACTATGGCGGCCGCATTAGGCACCCCAGGCTTT
ACACTTTATGCTTCCGGCTCGTATAATGTGTGGATTTTGAGTTAGGATCCGTCGAGATTTTCAGGAGCTA
AGGAAGCTAAAATGGAGAAAAAAATCACTGGATATACCACCGTTGATATATCCCAATGGCATCGTAAAGA
ACATTTTGAGGCATTTCAGTCAGTTGCTCAATGTACCTATAACCAGACCGTTCAGCTGGATATTACGGCC
TTTTTAAAGACCGTAAAGAAAAATAAGCACAAGTTTTATCCGGCCTTTATTCACATTCTTGCCCGCCTGA
TGAATGCTCATCCGGAATTCCGTATGGCAATGAAAGACGGTGAGCTGGTGATATGGGATAGTGTTCACCC
TTGTTACACCGTTTTCCATGAGCAAACTGAAACGTTTTCATCGCTCTGGAGTGAATACCACGACGATTTC
CGGCAGTTTCTACACATATATTCGCAAGATGTGGCGTGTTACGGTGAAAACCTGGCCTATTTCCCTAAAG
GGTTTATTGAGAATATGTTTTTCGTCTCAGCCAATCCCTGGGTGAGTTTCACCAGTTTTGATTTAAACGT
GGCCAATATGGACAACTTCTTCGCCCCCGTTTTCACCATGGGCAAATATTATACGCAAGGCGACAAGGTG
CTGATGCCGCTGGCGATTCAGGTTCATCATGCCGTCTGTGATGGCTTCCATGTCGGCAGAATGCTTAATG
AATTACAACAGTACTGCGATGAGTGGCAGGGCGGGGCGTAAACGCCGCGTGGATCCGGCTTACTAAAAGC
CAGATAACAGTATGCGTATTTGCGCGCTGATTTTTGCGGTATAAGAATATATACTGATATGTATACCCGA
AGTATGTCAAAAAGAGGTATGCTATGAAGCAGCGTATTACAGTGACAGTTGACAGCGACAGCTATCAGTT
GCTCAAGGCATATATGATGTCAATATCTCCGGTCTGGTAAGCACAACCATGCAGAATGAAGCCCGTCGTC
TGCGTGCCGAACGCTGGAAAGCGGAAAATCAGGAAGGGATGGCTGAGGTCGCCCGGTTTATTGAAATGAA
CGGCTCTTTTGCTGACGAGAACAGGGGCTGGTGAAATGCAGTTTAAGGTTTACACCTATAAAAGAGAGAG
CCGTTATCGTCTGTTTGTGGATGTACAGAGTGATATTATTGACACGCCCGGGCGACGGATGGTGATCCCC
CTGGCCAGTGCACGTCTGCTGTCAGATAAAGTCTCCCGTGAACTTTACCCGGTGGTGCATATCGGGGATG
AAAGCTGGCGCATGATGACCACCGATATGGCCAGTGTGCCGGTCTCCGTTATCGGGGAAGAAGTGGCTGA
TCTCAGCCACCGCGAAAATGACATCAAAAACGCCATTAACCTGATGTTCTGGGGAATATAAATGTCAGGC
TCCCTTATACACAGCCAGTCTGCAGGTCGACCATAGTGACTGGATATGTTGTGTTTTACAGTATTATGTA
GTCTGTTTTTTATGCAAAATCTAATTTAATATATTGATATTTATATCATTTTACGTTTCTCGTTCAGCTT
TCTTGTACAAAGTGGTGATGGGCTGCAGGAATTCGATATCAAGCTTAATGGTGAGCAAGGGCGAGGAGCT
GTTCACCGGGGTGGTGCCCATCCTGGTCGAGCTGGACGGCGACGTAAACGGCCACAAGTTCAGCGTGTCC
GGCGAGGGCGAGGGCGATGCCACCTACGGCAAGCTGACCCTGAAGTTCATCTGCACCACCGGCAAGCTGC
CCGTGCCCTGGCCCACCCTCGTGACCACCTTCGGCTACGGCCTGCAGTGCTTCGCCCGCTACCCCGACCA
CATGAAGCAGCACGACTTCTTCAAGTCCGCCATGCCCGAAGGCTACGTCCAGGAGCGCACCATCTTCTTC
AAGGACGACGGCAACTACAAGACCCGCGCCGAGGTGAAGTTCGAGGGCGACACCCTGGTGAACCGCATCG
AGCTGAAGGGCATCGACTTCAAGGAGGACGGCAACATCCTGGGGCACAAGCTGGAGTACAACTACAACAG
CCACAACGTCTATATCATGGCCGACAAGCAGAAGAACGGCATCAAGGTGAACTTCAAGATCCGCCACAAC
ATCGAGGACGGCAGCGTGCAGCTCGCCGACCACTACCAGCAGAACACCCCCATCGGCGACGGCCCCGTGC
TGCTGCCCGACAACCACTACCTGAGCTACCAGTCCGCCCTGAGCAAAGACCCCAACGAGAAGCGCGATCA
CATGGTCCTGCTGGAGTTCGTGACCGCCGCCGGGATCACTCTCGGCATGGACGAGCTGTACAAGTAACTC
GAGTCATGTAATTAGTTATGTCACGCTTACATTCACGCCCTCCCCCCACATCCGCTCTAACCGAAAAGGA
AGGAGTTAGACAACCTGAAGTCTAGGTCCCTATTTATTTTTTTATAGTTATGTTAGTATTAAGAACGTTA
TTTATATTTCAAATTTTTCTTTTTTTTCTGTACAGACGCGTGTACGCATGTAACATTATACTGAAAACCT
TGCTTGAGAAGGTTTTGGGACGCTCGAAGGCTTTAATTTGCGGCCGGTACCCAATTCGCCCTATAGTGAG
TCGTATTACGCGCGCTCACTGGCCGTCGTTTTACAACGTCGTGACTGGGAAAACCCTGGCGTTACCCAAC
TTAATCGCCTTGCAGCACATCCCCCTTTCGCCAGCTGGCGTAATAGCGAAGAGGCCCGCACCGATCGCCC
TTCCCAACAGTTGCGCAGCCTGAATGGCGAATGGCGCG
[124 nt withheld, positions 6199-6322]
C
[91 nt withheld, positions 6324-6414]
A
[49 nt withheld, positions 6416-6464]
CCTTTGACGTTGGAGTCCACGTTCTTT
[37 nt withheld, positions 6492-6528]
ACCCTATCTCGGTCTATTCTTTTGATTTATAAGGGATTTTGCCGATTTCGGCCTATTGGTTAAAAAATGA
GCTGATTTAACAAAAATTTAACGCGAATTTTAACAAAATATTAACGTTTACAATTTCCTGATGCGGTATT
TTCTCCTTACGCATCTGTGCGGTATTTCACACCGCATAGATCCGTCGAGTTCAAGAGAAAAAAAAAGAAA
AAGCAAAAAGAAAAAAGGAAAGCGCGCCTCGTTCAGAATGACACGTATAGAATGATGCATTACCTTGTCA
TCTTCAGTATCATACTGTTCGTATACATACTTACTGACATTCATAGGTATACATATATACACATGTATAT
ATATCGTATGCTGCAGCTTTAAATAATCGGTGTCACTACATAAGAACACCTTTGGTGGAGGGAACATCGT
TGGTACCATTGGGCGAGGTGGCTTCTCTTATGGCAACCGCAAGAGCCTTGAACGCACTCTCACTACGGTG
ATGATCATTCTTGCCTCGCAGACAATCAACGTGGAGGGTAATTCTGCTAGCCTCTGCAAAGCTTTCAAGA
AAATGCGGGATCATCTCGCAAGAGAGATCTCCTACTTTCTCCCTTTGCAAACCAAGTTCGACAACTGCGT
ACGGCCTGTTCGAAAGATCTACCACCGCTCTGGAAAGTGCCTCATCCAAAGGCGCAAATCCTGATCCAAA
CCTTTTTACTCCACGCGCCAGTAGGGCCTCTTTAAAAGCTTGACCGAGAGCAATCCCGCAGTCTTCAGTG
GTGTGATGGTCGTCTATGTGTAAGTCACCAATGCACTCAACGATTAGCGACCAGCCGGAATGCTTGGCCA
GAGCATGTATCATATGGTCCAGAAACCCTATACCTGTGTGGACGTTAATCACTTGCGATTGTGTGGCCTG
TTCTGCTACTGCTTCTGCCTCTTTTTCTGGGAAGATCGAGTGCTCTATCGCTAGGGGACCACCCTTTAAA
GAGATCGCAATCTGAATCTTGGTTTCATTTGTAATACGCTTTACTAGGGCTTTCTGCTCTGTCATCTTTG
CCTTCGTTTATCTTGCCTGCTCATTTTTTAGTATATTCTTCGAAGAAATCACATTACTTTATATAATGTA
TAATTCATTATGTGATAATGCCAATCGCTAAGAAAAAAAAAGAGTCATCCGCTAGGGGAAAAAAAAAAAT
GAAAATCATTACCGAGGCATAAAAAAATATAGAGTGTACTAGAGGAGGCCAAGAGTAATAGAAAAAGAAA
ATTGCGGGAAAGGACTGTGTTATGACTTCCCTGACTAATGCCGTGTTCAAACGATACCTGGCAGTGACTC
CTAGCGCTCACCAAGCTCTTAAAACGGGAATTTATGGTGCACTCTCAGTACAATCTGCTCTGATGCCGCA
TAGTTAAGCCAGCCCCGACACCCGCCAACACGCGCTGACGCGCCCTGACGGGCTTGTCTGCTCCCGGCAT
CCGCTTACAGACAAGCTGTGACCGTCTCCGGGAGCTGCATGTGTCAGAGGTTTTCACCGTCATCACCGAA
ACGCGCGA
Features (pLannotate 1.2.2; 30 found; start..end, strand, type, name):
     70..573     -  misc_feature   CEN/ARS: S. cerevisiae CEN6 centromere fused to an autonomously replicating sequence
    610..714     +  promoter       AmpR promoter: bla
    715..1575    +  CDS            AmpR: β-lactamase; bla; confers resistance to ampicillin, carbenicillin, and related antibiotics
   1746..2334    +  rep_origin     ori: high-copy-number ColE1/pMB1/pBR322/pUC origin of replication
   2517..2609    +  CDS            lacI (fragment): lac repressor; lacI; The lac repressor binds to the lac operator to inhibit transcription in E. coli. This inhibition can be relieved by adding lactose or isopropyl-β-D-thiogalactopyranoside (IPTG).
   2622..2643    +  protein_bind   CAP binding site: CAP binding activates transcription in the presence of cAMP. E. coli catabolite activator protein
   2658..2688    +  promoter       lac promoter: promoter for the E. coli lac operon
   2696..2712    +  protein_bind   lac operator: The lac repressor binds to the lac operator to inhibit transcription in E. coli. This inhibition can be relieved by adding lactose or isopropyl-β-D-thiogalactopyranoside (IPTG). lac repressor encoded by lacI
   2757..2775    +  promoter       T3 promoter: promoter for bacteriophage T3 RNA polymerase
   2799..3240    +  promoter       GAL1 promoter: S. cerevisiae GAL1; inducible promoter, regulated by Gal4
   3255..3275    +  misc_feature   MCS (fragment): pBluescript multiple cloning site
   3279..3403    +  protein_bind   attR1: mutant version of attR; recombination site for the Gateway® LR reaction LR Clonase™
   3428..3458    +  promoter       lac UV5 promoter: E. coli lac promoter with an "up" mutation
   3482..3511    +  promoter       cat promoter (fragment): promoter of the E. coli cat gene encoding chloramphenicol acetyltransferase
   3512..4171    +  CDS            CmR: chloramphenicol acetyltransferase; cat; confers resistance to chloramphenicol
   4353..4511    +  CDS            ccdA (fragment): CCDA_ECO57 - Also known as H, letA. Experimental evidence at protein level: Swiss-Prot protein existence level 1. Antitoxin component of a type II toxin-antitoxin (TA) system which inhibits the post-segregational killing (PSK) of plasmid-free cells, also referred to as a plasmid addiction system. Binds to and blocks the activity of CcdB; will also remove bound CcdB protein from the CcdB-GyrA complex by forming a CcdA-CcdB complex, a process termed rejuvenation. Functions as a transcriptional corepressor for the ccdAB operon, repression also requires CcdB (By similarity). From Escherichia coli
   4516..4818    +  CDS            ccdB: CCDB_ECOLI - Also known as G, letB, letD. Experimental evidence at protein level: Swiss-Prot protein existence level 1. Toxic component of a type II toxin-antitoxin (TA) system, functioning in plasmid maintainence. Responsible for the post- segregational killing (PSK) of plasmid-free cells, also referred to as a plasmid addiction system. Half-life of over 2 hours. Cell killing by CcdB is accompanied by filamentation, defects in chromosome and plasmid segregation, defects in cell division, formation of anucleate cells, decreased DNA synthesis and plasmid loss. Interferes with the activity of DN
   4862..4986    -  protein_bind   attR2: mutant version of attR; recombination site for the Gateway® LR reaction LR Clonase™
   4990..5017    +  misc_feature   MCS (fragment): pBluescript multiple cloning site
   5018..5737    +  CDS            EYFP: enhanced YFP mammalian codon-optimized
   5744..5991    +  terminator     CYC1 terminator: S. cerevisiae CYC1; transcription terminator for CYC1
   6010..6028    -  promoter       T7 promoter: promoter for bacteriophage T7 RNA polymerase
   6036..6191    +  CDS            lacZα (fragment): LacZα fragment of β-galactosidase; lacZ fragment
   6199..6654    +  rep_origin     f1 ori (sequence partly withheld): f1 bacteriophage origin of replication; arrow indicates direction of (+) strand synthesis
   6655..6706    -  misc_feature   bom (fragment): basis of mobility region from pBR322
   6914..7573    -  CDS            HIS3: imidazoleglycerol-phosphate dehydratase, required for histidine biosynthesis; S. cerevisiae HIS3; yeast auxotrophic marker
   7574..7760    -  promoter       HIS3 promoter: S. cerevisiae HIS3
   7810..7890    +  CDS            MRM1 (fragment): MRM1_YEAST - Also known as PET56 From Saccharomyces cerevisiae (strain ATCC 204508 / S288c) (Baker's yeast).
   7891..7940    -  misc_feature   bom (fragment): basis of mobility region from pBR322
   8042..1       -  CDS            rop (fragment) (across the origin): Rop protein, which maintains plasmids at low copy number; rop
