[The description below was written by a language model from this plasmid's Addgene catalogue record and pLannotate feature annotations shown in this document.]
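Description:
pAG413GAL-ccdB-EYFP is an empty Gateway destination vector for galactose-inducible expression of C-terminally EYFP-tagged proteins in Saccharomyces cerevisiae. It is built on the pRS413 backbone and is a centromeric (CEN) shuttle plasmid. A CEN6/ARS element provides stable, low-copy maintenance in yeast, and the HIS3 gene with its own promoter allows selection by histidine prototrophy in his3 strains. In E. coli it replicates from a high-copy ColE1/pUC-type origin and carries an ampicillin resistance gene. An f1 origin and remnants of the pBluescript lacZα/MCS region, including flanking T3 and T7 promoters, are also annotated in the 8,076 nt depositor sequence, which the record notes is a reference only and may not match the plasmid exactly.

The expression unit consists of the Gal4-regulated GAL1 promoter, a Gateway cassette bounded by attR1 and attR2, an EYFP coding sequence (mammalian codon-optimized) and the CYC1 terminator. The cassette contains a chloramphenicol resistance gene and the ccdB toxin gene, so the unrecombined vector must be propagated in a ccdB-tolerant strain under combined chloramphenicol and ampicillin selection. In an LR Clonase reaction with an attL-flanked entry clone, the cassette is replaced by the gene of interest. Loss of ccdB then gives counter-selection against the parental plasmid in standard E. coli hosts. An open reading frame cloned without a stop codon and in frame is expressed as a fusion to EYFP, which allows localization or expression level to be followed by fluorescence. The plasmid belongs to a suite of yeast Gateway vectors designed for high-throughput genetic analysis.
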