Addgene plasmid #14213: pAG413GAL-ccdB-EYFP
Purpose: (Empty Backbone)
Depositing lab: Susan Lindquist. Depositing organization: Whitehead Institute for Biomedical Research. Publication: A suite of Gateway cloning vectors for high-throughput genetic analysis in Saccharomyces cerevisiae. Alberti S, Gitler AD, Lindquist S. Yeast. 2007 Oct . 24(10):913-9. 10.1002/yea.1502 PubMed 17583893.
Backbone
  Vector backbone: pRS413
  Vector type: Yeast Expression ; Gateway Destination
  Selectable markers: HIS3
Growth in bacteria
  Bacterial resistance: Chloramphenicol and Ampicillin, 25 & 100 μg/mL
  Growth temperature: 37°C
  Growth strain: ccdB Survival
  Growth instructions: DB3.1, ccdB Survival
  Copy number: Unknown
Gene/Insert
  Gene/Insert name: None
  Tag / fusion protein: EYFP (C terminal on backbone)
  Cloning method: Gateway Cloning
  Sequencing primers: 5′ GAL1
Terms and licenses: Academic/Nonprofit Terms; Industry Terms: Not Available to Industry
Depositor comments: Type of plasmid: CEN. This plasmid contains the Gateway technology from Invitrogen; Invitrogen requires purchasing of Gateway Clonase for carrying out the Gateway recombinational cloning reaction http://www.invitrogen.com Please note that the full plasmid sequence is provided as a reference only, and may not match the exact sequence of the plasmid.
How to cite: pAG413GAL-ccdB-EYFP was a gift from Susan Lindquist (Addgene plasmid # 14213 ; http://n2t.net/addgene:14213 ; RRID:Addgene_14213)
