>Addgene plasmid #14213 | pAG413GAL-ccdB-EYFP | addgene partial sequence | sequence record 20604 | 14213 with pRS_marker
AGCTTGGTGAGCGCTAGGAGTCACTGCCAGGTATCGTTTGAACACGGCATTAGTCAGGGAAGTCATAACA
CAGTCCTTTCCCGCAATTTTCTTTTTCTATTACTCTTGGCCTCCTCTAGTACACTCTATATTTTTTTATG
CCTCGGTAATGATTTTCATTTTTTTTTTTCCACCTAGCGGATGACTCTTTTTTTTTCTTAGCGATTGGCA
TTATCACATAATGAATTATACATTATATAAAGTAATGTGATTTCTTCGAAGAATATACTAAAAAATGAGC
AGGCAAGATAAACGAAGGCAAAGATGACAGAGCAGAAAGCCCTAGTAAAGCGTATTACAAATGAAACCAA
GATTCAGATTGCGATCTCTTTAAAGGGTGGTCCCCTAGCGATAGAGCACTCGATCTTCCCAGAAAAAGAG
GCAGAAGCAGTAGCAGAACAGGCCACACAATCGCAAGTGATTAACGTCCACACAGGTATAGGGTTTCTGG
ACCATATGATACATGCTCTGGCCAAGCATTCCGGCTGGTCGCTAATCGTTGAGTGCATTGGTGACTTACA
CATAGACGACCATCACACCACTGAAGACTGCGGGATTGCTCTCGGTCAAGCTTTTAAAGAGGCCCTAGGG
GCCGTGCGTGGAGTAAAAAGGTTTGGATCAGGATTTGCGCCTTTGGATG
