>Addgene plasmid #14213 | pAG413GAL-ccdB-EYFP | addgene partial sequence | sequence record 20605 | 14213 with GW5
AAGCCTGGGGGTGCCTAATGCGGCCGCCATAGTGACTGGATATGTTGTGTTTTACAGTATTATGTAGTCT
GTTTTTTATGCAAAATCTAATTTAATATATTGATATTTATATCATTTTACGTTTCTCGTTCAGCTTTTTT
GTACAAACTTGTGATGGGGGATCCACTAGTTCTAGAATCCGGGGTTTTTTCTCCTTGACGTTAAAGTATA
GAGGTATATTAACAATTTTTTGTTGATACTTTTATTACATTTGAATAAGAAGTAATACAAACCGAAAATG
TTGAAAGTATTAGTTAAAGTGGTTATGCAGTTTTTGCATTTATATATCTGTTAATAGATCAAAAATCATC
GCTTCGCTGATTAATTACCCCAGAAATAAGGCTAAAAAACTAATCGCATTATCATCCTATGGTTGTTAAT
TTGATTCGTTCATTTGAAGGTTTGTGGGGCCAGGTTACTGCCAATTTTTCCTCTTCATAACCATAAAAGC
TAGTATTGTAGAATCTTTATTGTTCGGAGCAGTGCGGCGCGAGGCACATCT
