>Addgene plasmid #14213 | pAG413GAL-ccdB-EYFP | addgene partial sequence | sequence record 20606 | 14213 with GW3
GGAAGAAGTGGCTGATCTCAGCCACCGCGAAAATGACATCAAAAACGCCATTAACCTGATGTTCTGGGGA
ATATAAATGTCAGGCTCCCTTATACACAGCCAGTCTGCAGGTCGACCATAGTGACTGGATATGTTGTGTT
TTACAGTATTATGTAGTCTGTTTTTTATGCAAAATCTAATTTAATATATTGATATTTATATCATTTTACG
TTTCTCGTTCAGCTTTCTTGTACAAAGTGGTGATGGGCTGCAGGAATTCGATATCAAGCTTAATGGTGAG
CAAGGGCGAGGAGCTGTTCACCGGGGTGGTGCCCATCCTGGTCGAGCTGGACGGCGACGTAAACGGCCAC
AAGTTCAGCGTGTCCGGCGAGGGCGAGGGCGATGCCACCTACGGCAAGCTGACCCTGAAGTTCATCTGCA
CCACCGGCAAGCTGCCCGTGCCCTGGCCCACCCTCGTGACCACCTTCGGCTACGGCCTGCAGTGCTTCGC
CCGCTACCCCGACCACATGAAGCAGCACGACTTCTTCAAGTCCGCCATGCCCGAAGGCTACGTCCAGGAG
CGCACCATCTTCTTCAAGGACGACGGCAACTACAAGACCCGCGCCGAGGTGAAGTTCGAGG
